>Addgene plasmid #41852 | pVLAD8 | depositor partial sequence | sequence record 56645 | pVLAD8 sequence 3761 bps
TGTCTTCCATGAAGCGGGTCCAAGTTTCCCTGTAGAACTCTTTTCCTTTCCATCCAACGACAAGCTTCAT
CGTGTCGGGTTTAACATTACGGATTTCCTTGAAGAGAGTGAGTTTTTGGTTCTTGCCGGGTCCCAGGAAA
GGATCAGATCTTCAATATTGGCCATTAGCCATATTATTCATTGGTTATATAGCATAAATCAATATTGGCT
ATTGGCCATTGCATACGTTGTATCTATATCATAATATGTACATTTATATTGGCTCATGTCCAATATGACC
GCCATGTTGGCATTGATTATTGACTAGTTATTAATAGTAATCAATTACGGGGTCATTAGTTCATAGCCCA
TATATGGAGTTCCGCGTTACATAACTTACGGTAAATGGCCCGCCTGGCTGACCGCCCAACGACCCCCGCC
CATTGACGTCAATAATGACGTATGTTCCCATAGTAACGCCAATAGGGACTTTCCATTGACGTCAATGGGT
GGAGTATTTACGGTAAACTGCCCACTTGGCAGTACATCAAGTGTATCATATGCCAAGTCCGCCCCCTATT
GACGTCAATGACGGTAAATGGCCCGCCTGGCATTATGCCCAGTACATGACCTTACGGGACTTTCCTACTT
GGCAGTACATCTACGTATTAGTCATCGCTATTACCATGGTGATGCGGTTTTGGCAGTACACCAATGGGCG
TGGATAGCGGTTTGACTCACGGGGATTTCCAAGTCTCCACCCCATTGACGTCAATGGGAGTTTGTTTTGG
CACCAAAATCAACGGGACTTTCCAAAATGTCGTAATAACCCCGCCCCGTTGACGCAAATGGGCGGTAGGC
GTGTACGGTGGGAGGTCTATATAAGCAGAGCTCGTTTAGTGAACCGTCAGATCACTAGAAGCTTTATTGC
GGTAGTTTATCACAGTTAAATTGCTAACGCAGTCAGTGCTTCTGACACAACAGTCTCGAACTTAAGCTGC
AGAAGTTGGTCGTGAGGCACTGGGCAGGTAAGTATCAAGGTTACAAGACAGGTTTAAGGAGACCAATAGA
AACTGGGCTTGTCGAGACAGAGAAGACTCTTGCGTTTCTGATAGGCACCTATTGGTCTTACTGACATCCA
CTTTGCCTTTCTCTCCACAGGTGTCCACTCCCAGTTCAATTACAGCTCTTAAGGCTAGAGTACTTAATAC
GACTCACTATAGGCTAGCCTCGAGAATTCACGCGTGGTACCTCTAGAGTCGACCCGGGCGGCCGCATTGG
AAGTTCTGTTTCAAGGGCCTGGGAGCGACAAAACTCACACATGCCCACCGTGCCCAGCACCTGAACTCCT
GGGGGGACCGTCAGTCTTCCTCTTCCCCCCAAAACCCAAGGACACCCTCATGATCTCCCGGACCCCTGAG
GTCACATGCGTGGTGGTGGACGTGAGCCACGAAGACCCTGAGGTCAAGTTCAACTGGTACGTGGACGGCG
TGGAGGTGCATAATGCCAAGACAAAGCCGCGGGAGGAGCAGTACAACAGCACGTACCGTGTGGTCAGCGT
CCTCACCGTCCTGCACCAGGACTGGCTGAATGGCAAGGAGTACAAGTGCAAGGTCTCCAACAAAGCCCTC
CCAGCCCCCATCGAGAAAACCATCTCCAAAGCCAAAGGGCAGCCCCGAGAACCACAGGTGTACACCCTGC
CCCCATCCCGGGAGGAGATGACCAAGAACCAGGTCAGCCTGACCTGCCTGGTCAAAGGCTTCTATCCCAG
CGACATCGCCGTGGAGTGGGAGAGCAATGGGCAGCCGGAGAACAACTACAAGACCACGCCTCCCGTGCTG
GACTCCGACGGCTCCTTCTTCCTCTACAGCAAGCTCACCGTGGACAAGAGCAGGTGGCAGCAGGGGAACG
TCTTCTCATGCTCCGTGATGCATGAGGGTCTGCACAACCACTACACGCAGAAGAGCCTCTCCCTGTCTCC
GGGTAAACACCATCACCATCACCATTAGAATCAACCTCTGGATTACAAAATTTGTGAAAGATTGACTGGT
ATTCTTAACTATGTTGCTCCTTTTACGCTATGTGGATACGCTGCTTTAATGCCTTTGTATCATGCTATTG
CTTCCCGTATGGCTTTCATTTTCTCCTCCTTGTATAAATCCTGGTTGCTGTCTCTTTATGAGGAGTTGTG
GCCCGTTGTCAGGCAACGTGGCGTGGTGTGCACTGTGTTTGCTGACGCAACCCCCACTGGTTGGGGCATT
GCCACCACCTGTCAGCTCCTTTCCGGGACTTTCGCTTTCCCCCTCCCTATTGCCACGGCGGAACTCATCG
CCGCCTGCCTTGCCCGCTGCTGGACAGGGGCTCGGCTGTTGGGCACTGACAATTCCGTGGTGTTGTCGGG
GAAGCTGACGTCCTTTCCATGGCTGCTCGCCTGTGTTGCCACCTGGATTCTGCGCGGGACGTCCTTCTGC
TACGTCCCTTCGGCCCTCAATCCAGCGGACCTTCCTTCCCGCGGCCTGCTGCCGGCTCTGCGGCCTCTTC
CGCGTCTTCGCCTTCGCCCTCAGACGAGTCGGATCTCCCTTTGGGCCGCCTCCCCGCCTGAGACATGATA
AGATACATTGATGAGTTTGGACAAACCACAACTAGAATGCAGTGAAAAAAATGCTTTATTTGTGAAATTT
GTGATGCTATTGCTTTATTTGTAACCATTATAAGCTGCAATAAACAAGTTAACAACAACAATTGCATTCA
TTTTATGTTTCAGGTTCAGGGGGAGATGTGGGAGGTTTTTTAAAGCAAGTAAAACCTCTACAAATGTGGT
AGGATCCGCGCCCGATGGTGGGACGGTATGAATAATCCGGAATATTTATAGGTTTTTTTATTACAAAACT
GTTACGAAAACAGTAAAATACTTATTTATTTGCGAGATGGTTATCATTTTAATTATCTCCATGATATCAG
CAACTATATATTGATAGACATTTCCAGTTTGTGATATTAGTTTGTGCGTCTCATTACAATGGCTGTTATT
TTTAACAACAAACAACTGCTCGCAGACAATAGTATAGAAAAGGGAGGTGAACTGTTTTTGTTTAACGGTT
CGTACAACATTTTGGAAAGTTATGTTAATCCGGTGCTGCTAAAAAATGGTGTAATTGAACTAGAAGAAGC
TGCGTACTATGCCGGCAACATATTGTACAAAACCGACGATCCCAAATTCATTGATTATATAAATTTAATA
ATTAAAGCAACACACTCCGAAGAACTACCAGAAAATAGCACTGTTGTAAATTACAGAAAAACTATGCGCA
GCGGTACTATACACCCCATTAAAAAGACATATATATTTATGACACAAAAAATTTACTCTATACGATAGAT
ACATATATGGATACGATAATAACTATGTTAATTTTTATGAGGAGAAAAATGAAAAAGAGAAGGAATACGA
AGAAGAAGACGACAAGGCGTCTAGTTTATGTGAAAATAAAATTATATTGTCGCAAATTAACTGTGAATCA
TTTGAAAATGATTTTAAATATTACCTCAGCGATTATAACTACGCGTTTTCAATTATAGATAATACTACAA
ATGTTCTTGTTGCGTTTGGTTTGTATCGTTAATAAAAAAACAAATTTGACATTTATAATTGTTTTATTAT
CANAAATTACAATAGGATTGAGACCCTTGCAGTGCCAGCAACGGACAGAGCTTGNCGACNGTTTNNATTT
TTGGCAGTTNNNNNTTANNNCNNCATCNGGGAATTGAATAAAAANATGCAN
