>Addgene plasmid #41852 | pVLAD8 | addgene partial sequence | sequence record 58218 | chim-int-F 5'-TCTTACTGACATCCACTTTGCC-3'
TTAAGGCTAGAGTACTTAATACGACTCACTATAGGCTAGCCTCGAGAATTCACGCGTGGTACCTCTAGAG
TCGACCCGGGCGGCCGCATTGGAAGTTCTGTTTCAAGGGCCTGGGAGCGACAAAACTCACACATGCCCAC
CGTGCCCAGCACCTGAACTCCTGGGGGGACCGTCAGTCTTCCTCTTCCCCCCAAAACCCAAGGACACCCT
CATGATCTCCCGGACCCCTGAGGTCACATGCGTGGTGGTGGACGTGAGCCACGAAGACCCTGAGGTCAAG
TTCAACTGGTACGTGGACGGCGTGGAGGTGCATAATGCCAAGACAAAGCCGCGGGAGGAGCAGTACAACA
GCACGTACCGTGTGGTCAGCGTCCTCACCGTCCTGCACCAGGACTGGCTGAATGGCAAGGAGTACAAGTG
CAAGGTCTCCAACAAAGCCCTCCCAGCCCCCATCGAGAAAACCATCTCCAAAGCCAAAGGGCAGCCCCGA
GAACCACAGGTGTACACCCTGCCCCCATCCCGGGAGGAGATGACCAAGAACCAGGTCAGCCTGACCTGCC
TGGTCAAAGGCTTCTATCCCAGCGACATCGCCGTGGAGTGGGAGAGCAATGGGCAGCCGGAGAACAACTA
CAAGACCACGCCTCCCGTGCTGGACTCCGACGGCTCCTTCTTCCTCTACAGCAAGCTCACCGTGGACAAG
AGCAGGTGGCAGCAGGGGAACGTCTTCTCATGCTCCGTGATGCATGAGGGTCTGCACAACCACTACACGC
AGAAGAGCCTCTCCCTGTCTCCGGGTAAACACCATCACCATCACCATTA
