>Addgene plasmid #41852 | pVLAD8 | addgene partial sequence | sequence record 59258 | WPRE-R 5'-CATAGCGTAAAAGGAGCAACA-3'
TTTTGTAATCCAGAGGTTGATTCTAATGGTGATGGTGATGGTGTTTACCCGGAGACAGGGAGAGGCTCTT
CTGCGTGTAGTGGTTGTGCAGACCCTCATGCATCACGGAGCATGAGAAGACGTTCCCCTGCTGCCACCTG
CTCTTGTCCACGGTGAGCTTGCTGTAGAGGAAGAAGGAGCCGTCGGAGTCCAGCACGGGAGGCGTGGTCT
TGTAGTTGTTCTCCGGCTGCCCATTGCTCTCCCACTCCACGGCGATGTCGCTGGGATAGAAGCCTTTGAC
CAGGCAGGTCAGGCTGACCTGGTTCTTGGTCATCTCCTCCCGGGATGGGGGCAGGGTGTACACCTGTGGT
TCTCGGGGCTGCCCTTTGGCTTTGGAGATGGTTTTCTCGATGGGGGCTGGGAGGGCTTTGTTGGAGACCT
TGCACTTGTACTCCTTGCCATTCAGCCAGTCCTGGTGCAGGACGGTGAGGACGCTGACCACACGGTACGT
GCTGTTGTACTGCTCCTCCCGCGGCTTTGTCTTGGCATTATGCACCTCCACGCCGTCCACGTACCAGTTG
AACTTGACCTCAGGGTCTTCGTGGCTCACGTCCACCACCACGCATGTGACCTCAGGGGTCCGGGAGATCA
TGAGGGTGTCCTTGGGTTTTGGGGGGAAGAGGAAGACTGACGGTCCCCCCAGGAGTTCAGGTGCTGGGCA
CGGTGGGCATGTGTGAGTTTTGTCGCTCCCAGGCCCTTGAAACAGAACTTCCAATGCGGCCGCCCGGGTC
GACTCTAGAGGTACCA
