[The description below was written by a language model from this plasmid's Addgene catalogue record.]
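Description:
pVLAD8 is an empty-backbone vector built on pVL1393, a baculovirus transfer plasmid, and catalogued as a mammalian expression vector. It belongs to a BacMam system developed for high-level production of recombinant soluble and membrane glycoproteins for structural studies. In the BacMam approach, a transfer plasmid carrying a mammalian expression cassette is recombined into a baculovirus genome in insect cells, and the resulting virus is then used to transduce mammalian cells. The virus does not replicate in those cells but delivers the cassette for expression, giving proteins with mammalian-type processing and glycosylation. As a pVL1393 derivative, pVLAD8 would be expected to retain the baculoviral flanking sequences that permit this recombination, although the record provides no feature table to confirm which elements are present.

In bacteria the plasmid is maintained at high copy number and selected with ampicillin. No insert is present, since the vector is meant to receive a gene of interest chosen by the user. The record does not state the mammalian promoter, any signal peptide, affinity tags, enhancer or post-transcriptional elements, cloning sites, or the total size, so these details have to be taken from the associated publication or the sequence itself. The depositor notes that pVLAD8 is the same construct as the pVLAD7 described in that publication; the name changed when pVLAD7 was resequenced and reverified. Its typical use is as a starting vector for cloning secreted or membrane glycoprotein genes for baculovirus-mediated expression in mammalian cells.
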