Addgene plasmid #41852: pVLAD8
Purpose: (Empty Backbone)
Depositing lab: Chris Garcia. Depositing organization: Stanford University. Publication: BacMam system for high-level expression of recombinant soluble and membrane glycoproteins for structural studies. Dukkipati A, Park HH, Waghray D, Fischer S, Garcia KC. Protein Expr Purif. 2008 Dec;62(2):160-70. Epub 2008 Aug 22. 10.1016/j.pep.2008.08.004 PubMed 18782620.
Backbone
  Vector backbone: pVL1393
  Backbone manufacturer: Invitrogen
  Vector type: Mammalian Expression
Growth in bacteria
  Bacterial resistance: Ampicillin, 100 μg/mL
  Growth temperature: 37°C
  Growth strain: DH5alpha
  Copy number: High Copy
Terms and licenses: Academic/Nonprofit Terms; Industry Terms: Not Available to Industry
Depositor comments: The pVLAD8 constructs are the same as pVLAD7 described in the publication, pVLAD7 was resequenced and reverified and was labeled as pVLAD8.
How to cite: pVLAD8 was a gift from Chris Garcia (Addgene plasmid # 41852 ; http://n2t.net/addgene:41852 ; RRID:Addgene_41852)
